>Addgene plasmid #191104 | pLenti-EF1a-hMLH1dn-eGFP | addgene full sequence | sequence record 373451 | Addgene NGS Result
GTCGACGGATCGGGAGATCTCCCGATCCCCTATGGTGCACTCTCAGTACAATCTGCTCTGATGCCGCATA
GTTAAGCCAGTATCTGCTCCCTGCTTGTGTGTTGGAGGTCGCTGAGTAGTGCGCGAGCAAAATTTAAGCT
ACAACAAGGCAAGGCTTGACCGACAATTGCATGAAGAATCTGCTTAGGGTTAGGCGTTTTGCGCTGCTTC
GCGATGTACGGGCCAGATATACGCGTTGACATTGATTATTGACTAGTTATTAATAGTAATCAATTACGGG
GTCATTAGTTCATAGCCCATATATGGAGTTCCGCGTTACATAACTTACGGTAAATGGCCCGCCTGGCTGA
CCGCCCAACGACCCCCGCCCATTGACGTCAATAATGACGTATGTTCCCATAGTAACGCCAATAGGGACTT
TCCATTGACGTCAATGGGTGGAGTATTTACGGTAAACTGCCCACTTGGCAGTACATCAAGTGTATCATAT
GCCAAGTACGCCCCCTATTGACGTCAATGACGGTAAATGGCCCGCCTGGCATTATGCCCAGTACATGACC
TTATGGGACTTTCCTACTTGGCAGTACATCTACGTATTAGTCATCGCTATTACCATGGTGATGCGGTTTT
GGCAGTACATCAATGGGCGTGGATAGCGGTTTGACTCACGGGGATTTCCAAGTCTCCACCCCATTGACGT
CAATGGGAGTTTGTTTTGGCACCAAAATCAACGGGACTTTCCAAAATGTCGTAACAACTCCGCCCCATTG
ACGCAAATGGGCGGTAGGCGTGTACGGTGGGAGGTCTATATAAGCAGCGCGTTTTGCCTGTACTGGGTCT
CTCTGGTTAGACCAGATCTGAGCCTGGGAGCTCTCTGGCTAACTAGGGAACCCACTGCTTAAGCCTCAAT
AAAGCTTGCCTTGAGTGCTTCAAGTAGTGTGTGCCCGTCTGTTGTGTGACTCTGGTAACTAGAGATCCCT
CAGACCCTTTTAGTCAGTGTGGAAAATCTCTAGCAGTGGCGCCCGAACAGGGACTTGAAAGCGAAAGGGA
AACCAGAGGAGCTCTCTCGACGCAGGACTCGGCTTGCTGAAGCGCGCACGGCAAGAGGCGAGGGGCGGCG
ACTGGTGAGTACGCCAAAAATTTTGACTAGCGGAGGCTAGAAGGAGAGAGATGGGTGCGAGAGCGTCAGT
ATTAAGCGGGGGAGAATTAGATCGCGATGGGAAAAAATTCGGTTAAGGCCAGGGGGAAAGAAAAAATATA
AATTAAAACATATAGTATGGGCAAGCAGGGAGCTAGAACGATTCGCAGTTAATCCTGGCCTGTTAGAAAC
ATCAGAAGGCTGTAGACAAATACTGGGACAGCTACAACCATCCCTTCAGACAGGATCAGAAGAACTTAGA
TCATTATATAATACAGTAGCAACCCTCTATTGTGTGCATCAAAGGATAGAGATAAAAGACACCAAGGAAG
CTTTAGACAAGATAGAGGAAGAGCAAAACAAAAGTAAGACCACCGCACAGCAAGCGGCCGCTGATCTTCA
GACCTGGAGGAGGAGATATGAGGGACAATTGGAGAAGTGAATTATATAAATATAAAGTAGTAAAAATTGA
ACCATTAGGAGTAGCACCCACCAAGGCAAAGAGAAGAGTGGTGCAGAGAGAAAAAAGAGCAGTGGGAATA
GGAGCTTTGTTCCTTGGGTTCTTGGGAGCAGCAGGAAGCACTATGGGCGCAGCGTCAATGACGCTGACGG
TACAGGCCAGACAATTATTGTCTGGTATAGTGCAGCAGCAGAACAATTTGCTGAGGGCTATTGAGGCGCA
ACAGCATCTGTTGCAACTCACAGTCTGGGGCATCAAGCAGCTCCAGGCAAGAATCCTGGCTGTGGAAAGA
TACCTAAAGGATCAACAGCTCCTGGGGATTTGGGGTTGCTCTGGAAAACTCATTTGCACCACTGCTGTGC
CTTGGAATGCTAGTTGGAGTAATAAATCTCTGGAACAGATTTGGAATCACACGACCTGGATGGAGTGGGA
CAGAGAAATTAACAATTACACAAGCTTAATACACTCCTTAATTGAAGAATCGCAAAACCAGCAAGAAAAG
AATGAACAAGAATTATTGGAATTAGATAAATGGGCAAGTTTGTGGAATTGGTTTAACATAACAAATTGGC
TGTGGTATATAAAATTATTCATAATGATAGTAGGAGGCTTGGTAGGTTTAAGAATAGTTTTTGCTGTACT
TTCTATAGTGAATAGAGTTAGGCAGGGATATTCACCATTATCGTTTCAGACCCACCTCCCAACCCCGAGG
GGACCCGACAGGCCCGAAGGAATAGAAGAAGAAGGTGGAGAGAGAGACAGAGACAGATCCATTCGATTAG
TGAACGGATCGGCACTGCGTGCGCCAATTCTGCAGACAAATGGCAGTATTCATCCACAATTTTAAAAGAA
AAGGGGGGATTGGGGGGTACAGTGCAGGGGAAAGAATAGTAGACATAATAGCAACAGACATACAAACTAA
AGAATTACAAAAACAAATTACAAAAATTCAAAATTTTCGGGTTTATTACAGGGACAGCAGAGATCCAGTT
TGGTTAATTAATCGATAAGCTTTGCAAAGATGGATAAAGTTTTAAACAGAGAGGAATCTTTGCAGCTAAT
GGACCTTCTAGGTCTTGAAAGGAGTGGGAATTGGCTCCGGTGCCCGTCAGTGGGCAGAGCGCACATCGCC
CACAGTCCCCGAGAAGTTGGGGGGAGGGGTCGGCAATTGAACCGGTGCCTAGAGAAGGTGGCGCGGGGTA
AACTGGGAAAGTGATGTCGTGTACTGGCTCCGCCTTTTTCCCGAGGGTGGGGGAGAACCGTATATAAGTG
CAGTAGTCGCCGTGAACGTTCTTTTTCGCAACGGGTTTGCCGCCAGAACACAGGTAAGTGCCGTGTGTGG
TTCCCGCGGGCCTGGCCTCTTTACGGGTTATGGCCCTTGCGTGCCTTGAATTACTTCCACCTGGCTGCAG
TACGTGATTCTTGATCCCGAGCTTCGGGTTGGAAGTGGGTGGGAGAGTTCGAGGCCTTGCGCTTAAGGAG
CCCCTTCGCCTCGTGCTTGAGTTGAGGCCTGGCCTGGGCGCTGGGGCCGCCGCGTGCGAATCTGGTGGCA
CCTTCGCGCCTGTCTCGCTGCTTTCGATAAGTCTCTAGCCATTTAAAATTTTTGATGACCTGCTGCGACG
CTTTTTTTCTGGCAAGATAGTCTTGTAAATGCGGGCCAAGATCTGCACACTGGTATTTCGGTTTTTGGGG
CCGCGGGCGGCGACGGGGCCCGTGCGTCCCAGCGCACATGTTCGGCGAGGCGGGGCCTGCGAGCGCGGCC
ACCGAGAATCGGACGGGGGTAGTCTCAAGCTGGCCGGCCTGCTCTGGTGCCTGGCCTCGCGCCGCCGTGT
ATCGCCCCGCCCTGGGCGGCAAGGCTGGCCCGGTCGGCACCAGTTGCGTGAGCGGAAAGATGGCCGCTTC
CCGGCCCTGCTGCAGGGAGCTCAAAATGGAGGACGCGGCGCTCGGGAGAGCGGGCGGGTGAGTCACCCAC
ACAAAGGAAAAGGGCCTTTCCGTCCTCAGCCGTCGCTTCATGTGACTCCACGGAGTACCGGGCGCCGTCC
AGGCACCTCGATTAGTTCTCGAGCTTTTGGAGTACGTCGTCTTTAGGTTGGGGGGAGGGGTTTTATGCGA
TGGAGTTTCCCCACACTGAGTGGGTGGAGACTGAAGTTAGGCCAGCTTGGCACTTGATGTAATTCTCCTT
GGAATTTGCCCTTTTTGAGTTTGGATCTTGGTTCATTCTCAAGCCTCAGACAGTGGTTCAAAGTTTTTTT
CTTCCATTTCAGGTGTCGTGAGGAATTAGCTTGGTACTAATACGACTCACTATAGGGAGACCCAAGCTGG
CTAGGTAAGCTTGATCCGCGGCCGCTAATACGACTCACTATAGGGAGAGCCGCCACCATGAGCTTCGTTG
CTGGAGTCATCCGGAGACTGGACGAGACAGTGGTGAACAGAATTGCCGCCGGCGAGGTGATCCAGAGACC
TGCCAATGCAATAAAGGAGATGATCGAGAACTGTCTGGACGCCAAGTCCACAAGCATTCAGGTGATCGTG
AAGGAGGGCGGACTGAAGCTGATCCAGATCCAAGACAACGGCACAGGCATCAGAAAGGAAGATCTGGACA
TCGTGTGTGAACGGTTCACCACATCTAAGCTGCAGTCTTTTGAGGATCTGGCCTCTATCAGTACCTACGG
CTTCAGAGGCGAGGCCCTGGCCAGCATCAGCCACGTGGCCCATGTGACCATCACCACCAAAACCGCCGAC
GGCAAATGCGCTTATCGCGCTAGCTACAGCGACGGCAAGCTGAAAGCCCCGCCAAAGCCTTGCGCCGGCA
ACCAGGGTACACAGATAACAGTGGAGGATCTGTTCTACAACATCGCCACCCGGAGAAAGGCCCTGAAAAA
TCCCAGCGAGGAGTACGGCAAGATCCTGGAAGTCGTCGGCAGATACTCCGTGCACAACGCCGGAATCAGC
TTTAGCGTAAAGAAGCAGGGAGAAACCGTGGCCGATGTGCGCACCCTGCCAAATGCCAGCACCGTGGATA
ACATCAGAAGCATTTTCGGAAATGCCGTGTCCAGAGAACTGATCGAGATCGGCTGCGAAGATAAGACCCT
GGCTTTTAAGATGAACGGCTACATCAGCAACGCCAATTACTCTGTGAAGAAGTGCATCTTTCTTCTGTTC
ATCAACCACAGACTGGTGGAAAGCACCAGCCTGCGGAAAGCCATCGAGACAGTGTACGCCGCCTACCTGC
CTAAGAACACCCACCCCTTCCTGTACCTGAGCCTCGAGATCAGCCCTCAGAACGTGGACGTCAATGTGCA
TCCTACAAAGCACGAGGTGCACTTCCTGCACGAGGAAAGCATCCTGGAAAGAGTGCAGCAGCACATTGAG
AGCAAGCTGCTGGGCTCTAACAGCAGCAGAATGTACTTCACACAGACCCTGCTGCCTGGCCTGGCCGGCC
CCTCAGGCGAAATGGTTAAGTCCACAACCTCTCTGACCTCATCCAGCACCAGCGGTTCTTCCGATAAGGT
GTACGCCCACCAGATGGTGCGGACCGACTCTCGGGAGCAGAAGCTGGACGCCTTTCTGCAACCTCTGAGC
AAACCTCTGAGCTCTCAGCCTCAGGCCATCGTGACCGAGGACAAGACAGATATCTCCTCCGGCCGTGCCA
GACAGCAGGACGAAGAAATGCTCGAGCTGCCAGCTCCTGCCGAGGTGGCCGCCAAGAACCAGAGCCTGGA
GGGAGATACCACAAAGGGCACCAGCGAAATGAGCGAGAAGCGGGGCCCTACCTCCAGCAACCCCAGAAAA
CGGCACCGGGAGGACAGCGACGTGGAAATGGTGGAGGACGACAGCAGAAAGGAAATGACAGCCGCTTGTA
CCCCTAGAAGAAGAATCATCAACCTGACCTCCGTGCTGAGCCTGCAGGAGGAGATCAACGAGCAGGGCCA
CGAGGTGCTGAGAGAGATGCTGCACAATCACAGCTTCGTGGGCTGCGTGAACCCTCAATGGGCCCTGGCT
CAGCATCAAACAAAGCTGTACCTGCTGAACACCACCAAGCTGAGCGAAGAGCTGTTCTACCAGATCCTCA
TCTACGACTTCGCCAACTTCGGCGTGCTACGCCTGAGCGAGCCCGCCCCTCTGTTTGACCTGGCCATGCT
GGCTCTGGATAGCCCAGAAAGCGGCTGGACAGAAGAGGACGGACCTAAAGAGGGGCTGGCTGAATACATC
GTGGAGTTCCTGAAGAAAAAGGCCGAGATGCTGGCCGACTACTTTTCTCTGGAAATCGACGAGGAAGGCA
ACCTGATCGGCCTGCCTCTGCTGATCGATAACTACGTGCCTCCCCTGGAAGGCCTGCCCATCTTCATCCT
GAGACTGGCTACAGAGGTGAACTGGGACGAGGAAAAGGAATGCTTCGAGTCTCTGAGCAAGGAGTGCGCC
ATGTTCTATAGCATCAGAAAACAGTACATCTCTGAAGAGAGCACTCTGTCTGGCCAGCAGAGTGAAGTGC
CCGGAAGCATCCCCAACAGCTGGAAGTGGACCGTGGAACACATCGTGTACAAGGCCCTGCGGAGCCACAT
TCTCCCTCCTAAGCACTTCACCGAGGACGGCAACATCCTGCAGCTGGCCAACCTGCCCGACCTTTATAAG
GTTTTCACCGGTTCCGGCGCAACAAACTTCTCTCTGCTGAAACAAGCCGGAGATGTCGAAGAGAATCCTG
GACCGGTGAGCAAGGGCGAGGAGCTGTTCACCGGGGTGGTGCCCATCCTGGTCGAGCTGGACGGCGACGT
AAACGGCCACAAGTTCAGCGTGTCCGGCGAGGGCGAGGGCGATGCCACCTACGGCAAGCTGACCCTGAAG
TTCATCTGCACCACCGGCAAGCTGCCCGTGCCCTGGCCCACCCTCGTGACCACCCTGACCTACGGCGTGC
AGTGCTTCAGCCGCTACCCCGACCACATGAAGCAGCACGACTTCTTCAAGTCCGCCATGCCCGAAGGCTA
CGTCCAGGAGCGCACCATCTTCTTCAAGGACGACGGCAACTACAAGACCCGCGCCGAGGTGAAGTTCGAG
GGCGACACCCTGGTGAACCGCATCGAGCTGAAGGGCATCGACTTCAAGGAGGACGGCAACATCCTGGGGC
ACAAGCTGGAGTACAACTACAACAGCCACAACGTCTATATCATGGCCGACAAGCAGAAGAACGGCATCAA
GGTGAACTTCAAGATCCGCCACAACATCGAGGACGGCAGCGTGCAGCTCGCCGACCACTACCAGCAGAAC
ACCCCCATCGGCGACGGCCCCGTGCTGCTGCCCGACAACCACTACCTGAGCACCCAGTCCGCCCTGAGCA
AAGACCCCAACGAGAAGCGCGATCACATGGTCCTGCTGGAGTTCGTGACCGCCGCCGGGATCACTCTCGG
CATGGACGAGCTGTACAAGTAAATCATAACTTCGTATAGCATACATTATACGAAGTTATCGGCTAGCTGG
TCCGGACTGTACTGGGTCTCTCTGGTTAGACCAGATCTGAGCCTGGGAGCTCTCTGGCTAACTAGGGAAC
CCACTGCTTAAGCCTCAATAAAGCTTGCCTTGAGTGCTTCAAGTAGTGTGTGCCCGTCTGTTGTGTGACT
CTGGTAACTAGAGATCCCTCAGACCCTTTTAGTCAGTGTGGAAAATCTCTAGCAGGGCCCGTTTAAACCC
GCTGATCAGCCTCGACTGTGCCTTCTAGTTGCCAGCCATCTGTTGTTTGCCCCTCCCCCGTGCCTTCCTT
GACCCTGGAAGGTGCCACTCCCACTGTCCTTTCCTAATAAAATGAGGAAATTGCATCGCATTGTCTGAGT
AGGTGTCATTCTATTCTGGGGGGTGGGGTGGGGCAGGACAGCAAGGGGGAGGATTGGGAAGACAATAGCA
GGCATGCTGGGGATGCGGTGGGCTCTATGGCTTCTGAGGCGGAAAGAACCAGCTGGGGCTCTAGGGGGTA
TCCCC
[124 nt withheld, positions 7566-7689]
C
[91 nt withheld, positions 7691-7781]
A
[49 nt withheld, positions 7783-7831]
CCTTTGACGTTGGAGTCCACGTTCTTT
[37 nt withheld, positions 7859-7895]
ACCCTATCTCGGTCTATTCTTTTGATTTATAAGGGATTTTGCCGATTTCGGCCTATTGGTTAAAAAATGA
GCTGATTTAACAAAAATTTAACGCGAATTAATTCTGTGGAATGTGTGTCAGTTAGGGTGTGGAAAGTCCC
CAGGCTCCCCAGCAGGCAGAAGTATGCAAAGCATGCATCTCAATTAGTCAGCAACCAGGTGTGGAAAGTC
CCCAGGCTCCCCAGCAGGCAGAAGTATGCAAAGCATGCATCTCAATTAGTCAGCAACCATAGTCCCGCCC
CTAACTCCGCCCATCCCGCCCCTAACTCCGCCCAGTTCCGCCCATTCTCCGCCCCATGGCTGACTAATTT
TTTTTATTTATGCAGAGGCCGAGGCCGCCTCTGCCTCTGAGCTATTCCAGAAGTAGTGAGGAGGCTTTTT
TGGAGGCCTAGGCTTTTGCAAAAAGCTCCCGGGAGCTTGTATATCCATTTTCGGATCTGATCAGCACGTG
TTGACAATTAATCATCGGCATAGTATATCGGCATAGTATAATACGACAAGGTGAGGAACTAAACCATGGC
CAAGTTGACCAGTGCCGTTCCGGTGCTCACCGCGCGCGACGTCGCCGGAGCGGTCGAGTTCTGGACCGAC
CGGCTCGGGTTCTCCCGGGACTTCGTGGAGGACGACTTCGCCGGTGTGGTCCGGGACGACGTGACCCTGT
TCATCAGCGCGGTCCAGGACCAGGTGGTGCCGGACAACACCCTGGCCTGGGTGTGGGTGCGCGGCCTGGA
CGAGCTGTACGCCGAGTGGTCGGAGGTCGTGTCCACGAACTTCCGGGACGCCTCCGGGCCGGCCATGACC
GAGATCGGCGAGCAGCCGTGGGGGCGGGAGTTCGCCCTGCGCGACCCGGCCGGCAACTGCGTGCACTTCG
TGGCCGAGGAGCAGGACTGACACGTGCTACGAGATTTCGATTCCACCGCCGCCTTCTATGAAAGGTTGGG
CTTCGGAATCGTTTTCCGGGACGCCGGCTGGATGATCCTCCAGCGCGGGGATCTCATGCTGGAGTTCTTC
GCCCACCCCAACTTGTTTATTGCAGCTTATAATGGTTACAAATAAAGCAATAGCATCACAAATTTCACAA
ATAAAGCATTTTTTTCACTGCATTCTAGTTGTGGTTTGTCCAAACTCATCAATGTATCTTATCATGTCTG
TATACCGTCGACCTCTAGCTAGAGCTTGGCGTAATCATGGTCATAGCTGTTTCCTGTGTGAAATTGTTAT
CCGCTCACAATTCCACACAACATACGAGCCGGAAGCATAAAGTGTAAAGCCTGGGGTGCCTAATGAGTGA
GCTAACTCACATTAATTGCGTTGCGCTCACTGCCCGCTTTCCAGTCGGGAAACCTGTCGTGCCAGCTGCA
TTAATGAATCGGCCAACGCGCGGGGAGAGGCGGTTTGCGTATTGGGCGCTCTTCCGCTTCCTCGCTCACT
GACTCGCTGCGCTCGGTCGTTCGGCTGCGGCGAGCGGTATCAGCTCACTCAAAGGCGGTAATACGGTTAT
CCACAGAATCAGGGGATAACGCAGGAAAGAACATGTGAGCAAAAGGCCAGCAAAAGGCCAGGAACCGTAA
AAAGGCCGCGTTGCTGGCGTTTTTCCATAGGCTCCGCCCCCCTGACGAGCATCACAAAAATCGACGCTCA
AGTCAGAGGTGGCGAAACCCGACAGGACTATAAAGATACCAGGCGTTTCCCCCTGGAAGCTCCCTCGTGC
GCTCTCCTGTTCCGACCCTGCCGCTTACCGGATACCTGTCCGCCTTTCTCCCTTCGGGAAGCGTGGCGCT
TTCTCATAGCTCACGCTGTAGGTATCTCAGTTCGGTGTAGGTCGTTCGCTCCAAGCTGGGCTGTGTGCAC
GAACCCCCCGTTCAGCCCGACCGCTGCGCCTTATCCGGTAACTATCGTCTTGAGTCCAACCCGGTAAGAC
ACGACTTATCGCCACTGGCAGCAGCCACTGGTAACAGGATTAGCAGAGCGAGGTATGTAGGCGGTGCTAC
AGAGTTCTTGAAGTGGTGGCCTAACTACGGCTACACTAGAAGAACAGTATTTGGTATCTGCGCTCTGCTG
AAGCCAGTTACCTTCGGAAAAAGAGTTGGTAGCTCTTGATCCGGCAAACAAACCACCGCTGGTAGCGGTG
GTTTTTTTGTTTGCAAGCAGCAGATTACGCGCAGAAAAAAAGGATCTCAAGAAGATCCTTTGATCTTTTC
TACGGGGTCTGACGCTCAGTGGAACGAAAACTCACGTTAAGGGATTTTGGTCATGAGATTATCAAAAAGG
ATCTTCACCTAGATCCTTTTAAATTAAAAATGAAGTTTTAAATCAATCTAAAGTATATATGAGTAAACTT
GGTCTGACAGTTACCAATGCTTAATCAGTGAGGCACCTATCTCAGCGATCTGTCTATTTCGTTCATCCAT
AGTTGCCTGACTCCCCGTCGTGTAGATAACTACGATACGGGAGGGCTTACCATCTGGCCCCAGTGCTGCA
ATGATACCGCGAGACCCACGCTCACCGGCTCCAGATTTATCAGCAATAAACCAGCCAGCCGGAAGGGCCG
AGCGCAGAAGTGGTCCTGCAACTTTATCCGCCTCCATCCAGTCTATTAATTGTTGCCGGGAAGCTAGAGT
AAGTAGTTCGCCAGTTAATAGTTTGCGCAACGTTGTTGCCATTGCTACAGGCATCGTGGTGTCACGCTCG
TCGTTTGGTATGGCTTCATTCAGCTCCGGTTCCCAACGATCAAGGCGAGTTACATGATCCCCCATGTTGT
GCAAAAAAGCGGTTAGCTCCTTCGGTCCTCCGATCGTTGTCAGAAGTAAGTTGGCCGCAGTGTTATCACT
CATGGTTATGGCAGCACTGCATAATTCTCTTACTGTCATGCCATCCGTAAGATGCTTTTCTGTGACTGGT
GAGTACTCAACCAAGTCATTCTGAGAATAGTGTATGCGGCGACCGAGTTGCTCTTGCCCGGCGTCAATAC
GGGATAATACCGCGCCACATAGCAGAACTTTAAAAGTGCTCATCATTGGAAAACGTTCTTCGGGGCGAAA
ACTCTCAAGGATCTTACCGCTGTTGAGATCCAGTTCGATGTAACCCACTCGTGCACCCAACTGATCTTCA
GCATCTTTTACTTTCACCAGCGTTTCTGGGTGAGCAAAAACAGGAAGGCAAAATGCCGCAAAAAAGGGAA
TAAGGGCGACACGGAAATGTTGAATACTCATACTCTTCCTTTTTCAATATTATTGAAGCATTTATCAGGG
TTATTGTCTCATGAGCGGATACATATTTGAATGTATTTAGAAAAATAAACAAATAGGGGTTCCGCGCACA
TTTCCCCGAAAAGTGCCACCTGAC
Features (pLannotate 1.2.2; 32 found; start..end, strand, type, name):
     31..83      -  misc_feature   bom (fragment): basis of mobility region from pBR322
    238..617     +  enhancer       CMV enhancer: human cytomegalovirus immediate early enhancer
    618..817     +  promoter       CMV promoter: human cytomegalovirus (CMV) immediate early promoter
    835..1015    +  LTR            5' LTR (truncated): truncated 5' long terminal repeat (LTR) from HIV-1
   1062..1187    +  misc_feature   HIV-1 Ψ: packaging signal of human immunodeficiency virus type 1
   1171..1534    +  CDS            HIV-1 gag (fragment): gag protein from human immunodeficiency virus 1; gag
   1680..1913    +  misc_feature   RRE: The Rev response element (RRE) of HIV-1 allows for Rev-dependent mRNA export from the nucleus to the cytoplasm.
   2290..2390    +  CDS            Rev (fragment): human immunodeficiency virus 1 (HIV-1) Rev protein; rev; enhances nuclear export of unspliced and incompletely spliced viral mRNAs
   2440..2557    +  misc_feature   cPPT/CTS: central polypurine tract and central termination sequence of HIV-1
   2620..2686    +  CDS            small t antigen (fragment): SV40 (simian virus 40) small t antigen
   2693..3871    +  promoter       EF-1α promoter: strong constitutive promoter for human elongation factor EF-1α
   3888..3906    +  promoter       T7 promoter: promoter for bacteriophage T7 RNA polymerase
   3946..3964    +  promoter       T7 promoter: promoter for bacteriophage T7 RNA polymerase
   3978..6236    +  CDS            MLH1: MLH1_HUMAN - Also known as COCA2. Experimental evidence at protein level: Swiss-Prot protein existence level 1. Heterodimerizes with PMS2 to form MutL alpha, a component of the post-replicative DNA mismatch repair system (MMR). DNA repair is initiated by MutS alpha (MSH2-MSH6) or MutS beta (MSH2-MSH3) binding to a dsDNA mismatch, then MutL alpha is recruited to the heteroduplex. Assembly of the MutL-MutS-heteroduplex ternary complex in presence of RFC and PCNA is sufficient to activate endonuclease activity of PMS2. It introduces single-strand breaks near the mismatch and thus generates new en
   6305..7022    +  CDS            EGFP (fragment): the original enhanced GFP (Yang et al., 1996) mammalian codon-optimized
   7026..7059    +  protein_bind   loxP: Cre-mediated recombination occurs in the 8-bp core sequence (GCATACAT). Cre recombinase
   7084..7264    +  LTR            5' LTR (truncated): truncated 5' long terminal repeat (LTR) from HIV-1
   7296..7520    +  polyA_signal   bGH poly(A) signal: bovine growth hormone polyadenylation signal
   7524..7545    +  promoter       SV40 promoter (fragment): SV40 enhancer and early promoter
   7566..7994    +  rep_origin     f1 ori (sequence partly withheld): f1 bacteriophage origin of replication; arrow indicates direction of (+) strand synthesis
   8008..8337    +  promoter       SV40 promoter: SV40 enhancer and early promoter
   8385..8432    +  promoter       EM7 promoter: synthetic bacterial promoter&nbsp
   8451..8825    +  CDS            BleoR: antibiotic-binding protein; Sh ble from Streptoalloteichus hindustanus; confers resistance to bleomycin, phleomycin, and Zeocin™
   8835..8960    +  CDS            ble (fragment): BLE_KLEPN - Experimental evidence at protein level: Swiss-Prot protein existence level 1. Binding protein with a strong affinity to the bleomycin family of antibiotics. Binds to CL990; an antimitotic-antibiotic compound. From Klebsiella pneumoniae.
   8955..9076    +  polyA_signal   SV40 poly(A) signal: SV40 polyadenylation signal
   9147..9169    -  protein_bind   lac operator (fragment): The lac repressor binds to the lac operator to inhibit transcription in E. coli. This inhibition can be relieved by adding lactose or isopropyl-β-D-thiogalactopyranoside (IPTG). lac repressor encoded by lacI
   9173..9203    -  promoter       lac promoter: promoter for the E. coli lac operon
   9218..9239    -  protein_bind   CAP binding site: CAP binding activates transcription in the presence of cAMP. E. coli catabolite activator protein
   9252..9344    -  CDS            lacI (fragment): lac repressor; lacI; The lac repressor binds to the lac operator to inhibit transcription in E. coli. This inhibition can be relieved by adding lactose or isopropyl-β-D-thiogalactopyranoside (IPTG).
   9527..10115   -  rep_origin     ori: high-copy-number ColE1/pMB1/pBR322/pUC origin of replication
  10286..11146   -  CDS            AmpR: β-lactamase; bla; confers resistance to ampicillin, carbenicillin, and related antibiotics
  11147..11251   -  promoter       AmpR promoter: bla
