[The description below was written by a language model from this plasmid's Addgene catalogue record and pLannotate feature annotations shown in this document.]
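Description:
pLenti-EF1a-hMLH1dn-eGFP is an 11.3 kb HIV-1-based lentiviral transfer plasmid for mammalian expression, built on the pEGIP backbone by Gibson assembly. In E. coli it is maintained through a high-copy ColE1/pUC origin and an ampicillin resistance gene, and an f1 origin is also present. The viral genome is transcribed from a CMV enhancer/promoter fused to a truncated 5' LTR. It contains the Ψ packaging signal with a gag fragment, the Rev response element for Rev-dependent nuclear export, and the cPPT/CTS. A second truncated LTR followed by a bGH polyadenylation signal closes the proviral region, with a loxP site annotated just upstream of it.

The payload is driven by the human EF-1α promoter and encodes a dominant-negative human MLH1 lacking residues 754–756. MLH1 normally pairs with PMS2 to form MutLα in DNA mismatch repair. The coding sequence is joined to EGFP through a P2A peptide. The P2A is not annotated separately, but it fits the short gap between the two coding sequences, so transduced cells produce both proteins from one transcript and can be tracked or sorted by fluorescence. Given the associated work on prime editing efficiencies, the construct presumably serves to dampen mismatch repair in target cells, although the record's stated purpose is simply expression.

Two points in the record do not agree with the sequence. The catalogue lists puromycin as the selectable marker, but no puromycin resistance gene is annotated. The only eukaryotic marker found is an SV40/EM7-driven BleoR (Zeocin) cassette, which lies outside the LTRs. The listed insert size is also far larger than the whole plasmid and appears to be an entry error.
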