Addgene plasmid #191104: pLenti-EF1a-hMLH1dn-eGFP
Purpose: Lentiviral expression plasmid of hMLH1dn with P2A-eGFP reporter
Depositing lab: Hyongbum Kim. Depositing organization: Yonsei University Health System. Publication: Prediction of efficiencies for diverse prime editing systems in multiple cell types. Yu G, Kim HK, Park J, Kwak H, Cheong Y, Kim D, Kim J, Kim J, Kim HH. Cell. 2023 Apr 21:S0092-8674(23)00331-8. doi: 10.1016/j.cell.2023.03.034. PubMed 37119812.
Backbone
  Vector backbone: pEGIP
  Backbone manufacturer: Linzhao Cheng
  Backbone size w/o insert (bp): 8954
  Total vector size (bp): 11279
  Vector type: Mammalian Expression, Lentiviral
  Selectable markers: Puromycin
Growth in bacteria
  Bacterial resistance: Ampicillin, 100 μg/mL
  Growth temperature: 37°C
  Growth strain: NEB Stable
  Copy number: High Copy
Gene/Insert
  Gene/Insert name: hMLH1dn (alt name: Human MLH1 del754-756 with P2A)
  Species: H. sapiens (human)
  Insert size (bp): 244144
  Promoter: EF-1a
  Cloning method: Gibson Cloning
  Sequencing primers: 5′ TCAAGCCTCAGACAGTGGTTC; 3′ CGTCGCCGTCCAGCTCGACCAG
Terms and licenses: Academic/Nonprofit Terms; Industry Terms: Not Available to Industry
How to cite: pLenti-EF1a-hMLH1dn-eGFP was a gift from Hyongbum Kim (Addgene plasmid # 191104 ; http://n2t.net/addgene:191104 ; RRID:Addgene_191104)
